>Addgene plasmid #134939 | pHCKan-yibDp-ald*-alaE | addgene full sequence | sequence record 271248 | Addgene NGS Result
TGAGGCTCGTCCTGAATGATATCAAGCTTGAATTCGTTTGCCCAGGCATCAAATAAAACGAAAGGCTCAG
TCGAAAGACTGGGCCTTTCGTTTTATCTGTTGTTTGTCGGTGAACGCTCTCTACTAGAGTCACACTGGCT
CACCTTCGGGTGGGCCTTTCTGCGTTTATACACAGCTAACACCACGTCGTCCCTATCTGCTGCCCTAGGT
CTATGAGTGGTTGCTGGATAACGTGCGTAATTGTGCTGATCTCTTATATAGCTGCTCTCATTATCTCTCT
ACCCTGAAGTGACTCTCTCACCTGTAAAAATAATATCTCACAGGCTTAATAGTTTCTTAATACAAAGCCT
GTAAAACGTCAGGATAACTTCTATATTCAGGGAGACCACAACGGTTTCCCTCTACAAATAATTTTGTTTA
ACTTTCGTAGAAGAGCACTTCACACTTCTGGAAAAAGGAGATATACCATGATCATTGGGGTGCCGAAGGA
GATCAAAAATAATGAGAACCGCGTCGCGTTGACCCCGGGAGGTGTCAGCCAGCTGATCTCTAATGGCCAT
CGTGTCTTAGTTGAAACAGGCGCTGGCCTGGGTTCTGGCTTCGAAAACGAGGCCTACGAATCTGCAGGTG
CGGAAATTATTGCTGATCCAAAACAGGTCTGGGATGCAGAGATGGTCATGAAAGTGAAAGAACCGCTCCC
GGAAGAATATGTCTATTTTCGTAAAGGTCTGGTGCTGTTTACATATCTGCATCTGGCAGCTGAACCGGAG
CTCGCACAAGCCCTTAAAGATAAAGGTGTCACGGCCATCGCATACGAAACTGTCAGCGAAGGGCGCACGC
TGCCATTACTGACCCCGATGTCAGAAGTGGCAGGCCGTATGGCTGCGCAGATCGGCGCACAGTTTCTTGA
AAAACCAAAGGGCGGGAAGGGTATTCTCTTAGCAGGAGTGCCGGGCGTCAGTCGTGGGAAAGTAACTATT
ATTGGTGGCGGCGTGGTAGGAACAAATGCTGCCAAAATGGCCGTCGGTTTGGGGGCCGACGTAACAATCA
TTGCGCGTAATGCCGATCGCCTTCGTCAATTAGACGATATCTTTGGCCACCAAATCAAAACCCTGATTTC
GAACCCAGTCAATATCGCGGATGCGGTGGCGGAAGCTGATTTGTTGATCTGCGCCGTGTTAATTCCGGGA
GCGAAAGCACCTACATTGGTGACGGAAGAAATGGTGAAACAAATGAAACCGGGTTCAGTCATTGTTGATG
TGGCTATTGATCAGGGTGGCATCGTGGAAACGGTGGACCATATTACCACTCACGACCAGCCGACGTATGA
AAAACATGGTGTCGTACACTATGCGGTGGCGAATATGCCTGGTGCGGTCCCACGTACGAGTACAATCGCA
CTGACAAATGTCACCGTGCCGTATGCGTTGCAAATCGCGAACAAAGGTGCCGTGAAAGCGCTGGCCGACA
ATACGGCGTTACGTGCCGGTCTGAACACCGCTAACGGTCACGTGACATATGAAGCGGTCGCGCGTGATTT
GGGGTACGAATATGTACCGGCGGAAAAAGCCTTACAAGACGAATCGAGTGTCGCTGGTGCATAGTAAGGA
AAAAGGAGATATACCATGTTCTCACCGCAGTCACGCTTGCGTCATGCAGTTGCAGATACGTTCGCGATGG
TTGTTTACTGTTCTGTCGTGAACATGTGTATTGAAGTTTTCCTCTCCGGAATGAGCTTCGAACAGTCTTT
TTATTCCAGATTGGTAGCGATTCCGGTGAACATCTTAATTGCATGGCCATACGGTATGTACCGTGATCTG
TTTATGCGCGCGGCACGCAAAGTTAGCCCGTCGGGCTGGATAAAAAATCTGGCGGATATCCTGGCTTATG
TGACGTTCCAGTCACCGGTGTATGTGGCGATCTTGTTAGTGGTGGGCGCAGACTGGCATCAGATTATGGC
GGCGGTCAGTTCAAACATCGTTGTTTCGATGTTGATGGGGGCGGTTTATGGCTACTTCCTCGATTATTGC
CGCCGACTGTTTAAAGTCAGCCGTTACCAGCAGGTAAAAGCCTGAGCTCTTCTAATACGACTCACTATAG
GGCCGGCTTATCGGTCAGTTTCACCTGATTTACGTAAAAACCCGCTTCGGCGGGTTTTTGCTTTTGGAGG
GGCAGAAAGATGAATGACTGTCCACGACGCTATACCCAAAAGAAAGACGAATTCTCTAGATATCGCTCAA
TACTGACCATTTAAATCATACCTGACCTCCATAGCAGAAAGTCAAAAGCCTCCGACCGGAGGCTTTTGAC
TTGATCGGCACGTAAGAGGTTCCAACTTTCACCATAATGAAATAAGATCACTACCGGGCGTATTTTTTGA
GTTATCGAGATTTTCAGGAGCTAAGGAAGCTAAAATGAGCCATATTCAACGGGAAACGTCTTGCTCGAGG
CCGCGATTAAATTCCAACATGGATGCTGATTTATATGGGTATAAATGGGCTCGCGATAATGTCGGGCAAT
CAGGTGCGACAATCTATCGATTGTATGGGAAGCCCGATGCGCCAGAGTTGTTTCTGAAACATGGCAAAGG
TAGCGTTGCCAATGATGTTACAGATGAGATGGTCAGGCTAAACTGGCTGACGGAATTTATGCCTCTTCCG
ACCATCAAGCATTTTATCCGTACTCCTGATGATGCATGGTTACTCACCACTGCGATCCCAGGGAAAACAG
CATTCCAGGTATTAGAAGAATATCCTGATTCAGGTGAAAATATTGTTGATGCGCTGGCAGTGTTCCTGCG
CCGGTTGCATTCGATTCCTGTTTGTAATTGTCCTTTTAACGGCGATCGCGTATTTCGTCTCGCTCAGGCG
CAATCACGAATGAATAACGGTTTGGTTGGTGCGAGTGATTTTGATGACGAGCGTAATGGCTGGCCTGTTG
AACAAGTCTGGAAAGAAATGCATAAGCTTTTGCCATTCTCACCGGATTCAGTCGTCACTCATGGTGATTT
CTCACTTGATAACCTTATTTTTGACGAGGGGAAATTAATAGGTTGTATTGATGTTGGACGAGTCGGAATC
GCAGACCGATACCAGGATCTTGCCATCCTATGGAACTGCCTCGGTGAGTTTTCTCCTTCATTACAGAAAC
GGCTTTTTCAAAAATATGGTATTGATAATCCTGATATGAATAAATTGCAGTTTCACTTGATGCTCGATGA
GTTTTTCTGAGGGCCCAAATGTAATCACCTGGCTCACCTTCGGGTGGGCCTTTCTGCGTTGCTGGCGTTT
TTCCATAGGCTCCGCCCCCCTGACGAGCATCACAAAAATCGATGCTCAAGTCAGAGGTGGCGAAACCCGA
CAGGACTATAAAGATACCAGGCGTTTCCCCCTGGAAGCTCCCTCGTGCGCTCTCCTGTTCCGACCCTGCC
GCTTACCGGATACCTGTCCGCCTTTCTCCCTTCGGGAAGCGTGGCGCTTTCTCATAGCTCACGCTGTAGG
TATCTCAGTTCGGTGTAGGTCGTTCGCTCCAAGCTGGGCTGTGTGCACGAACCCCCCGTTCAGCCCGACC
GCTGCGCCTTATCCGGTAACTATCGTCTTGAGTCCAACCCGGTAAGACACGACTTATCGCCACTGGCAGC
AGCCACTGGTAACAGGATTAGCAGAGCGAGGTATGTAGGCGGTGCTACAGAGTTCTTGAAGTGGTGGCCT
AACTACGGCTACACTAGAAGAACAGTATTTGGTATCTGCGCTCTGCTGAAGCCAGTTACCTCGGAAAAAG
AGTTGGTAGCTCTTGATCCGGCAAACAAACCACCGCTGGTAGCGGTGGTTTTTTTGTTTGCAAGCAGCAG
ATTACGCGCAGAAAAAAAGGATCTCAAGAAGATCCTTTGATTTTCTACCGAAGAAAGGCCCACCAGTGAA
GGTGAGCCAGTGAGTTGATTGCAGTCCAGTTACGCTGGAGTC
Features (pLannotate 1.2.2; 11 found; start..end, strand, type, name):
     50..121     +  terminator     rrnB T1 terminator: transcription terminator T1 from the E. coli rrnB gene
    137..164     +  terminator     T7Te terminator: phage T7 early transcription terminator
    468..1601    +  CDS            ald: DHA_BACSU - Also known as spoVN. Experimental evidence at protein level: Swiss-Prot protein existence level 1. Catalyzes the reversible oxidative deamination of L-alanine to pyruvate. This enzyme is a key factor in the assimilation of L- alanine as an energy source through the tricarboxylic acid cycle during sporulation. From Bacillus subtilis (strain 168).
   1626..2072    +  CDS            alaE: ALAE_ECOLI - Also known as ygaW. Experimental evidence at protein level: Swiss-Prot protein existence level 1. Exports L-alanine. From Escherichia coli (strain K12).
   2083..2101    +  promoter       T7 promoter: promoter for bacteriophage T7 RNA polymerase
   2280..2311    +  terminator     tonB terminator: bidirectional E. coli tonB-P14 transcription terminator
   2312..2414    +  promoter       cat promoter: promoter of the E. coli cat gene encoding chloramphenicol acetyltransferase
   2415..3228    +  CDS            KanR (fragment): aminoglycoside phosphotransferase; aph(3')-Ia; confers resistance to kanamycin in bacteria or G418 (Geneticin®) in eukaryotes
   3251..3278    +  terminator     T7Te terminator: phage T7 early transcription terminator
   3290..3877    -  rep_origin     ori: high-copy-number ColE1/pMB1/pBR322/pUC origin of replication
   3899..3928    -  terminator     T3Te terminator: phage T3 early transcription terminator
