[The description below was written by a language model from this plasmid's Addgene catalogue record and pLannotate feature annotations shown in this document.]
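Description:
pHCKan-yibDp-ald*-alaE is a high-copy bacterial expression plasmid of about 4 kb, built on the pSMART HC backbone for use in E. coli. It replicates from a ColE1/pUC-type origin and is selected with kanamycin through an aph(3')-Ia aminoglycoside phosphotransferase gene, which the annotation places immediately downstream of a cat promoter. As is typical of this backbone family, the cloning region, marker and origin are insulated from one another by transcription terminators (rrnB T1, T7Te, tonB and T3Te), which limit read-through into or out of the insert.

The payload is a two-gene arrangement. An alanine dehydrogenase coding sequence matching Bacillus subtilis ald is followed closely, on the same strand, by E. coli alaE, which encodes the L-alanine exporter. The spacing and orientation suggest an operon-like layout. The catalogue gives the promoter as yibD, a low-phosphate-inducible E. coli promoter. It is not called out in the feature table but presumably lies in the unannotated stretch between the upstream terminators and ald. The asterisk in the name implies a variant form of ald, though the record does not specify the change. A short T7 promoter sequence is annotated just downstream of alaE, and the record assigns it no role.

Alanine dehydrogenase interconverts pyruvate and L-alanine, and AlaE moves alanine out of the cell. Expression of both is triggered as phosphate becomes depleted, in keeping with the stated purpose and with the associated work on two-stage autoinduction, in which growth is separated from a phosphate-limited production phase.
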