Addgene plasmid #134939: pHCKan-yibDp-ald*-alaE
Purpose: Low phosphate inducible alanine dehydrogenase and alanine exporter
Depositing lab: Michael Lynch. Depositing organization: Duke University. Publication: Scalable, two-stage, autoinduction of recombinant protein expression in E. coli utilizing phosphate depletion. Menacho-Melgar R, Ye Z, Moreb EA, Yang T, Efromson JP, Decker JS, Wang R, Lynch MD. Biotechnol Bioeng. 2020 May 22. doi: 10.1002/bit.27440. PubMed 32441815.
Backbone
  Vector backbone: pSMART HC
  Backbone manufacturer: Lucigen
  Vector type: Bacterial Expression
Growth in bacteria
  Bacterial resistance: Kanamycin, 50 μg/mL
  Growth temperature: 37°C
  Growth strain: DH5alpha
  Copy number: High Copy
Gene/Insert
  Gene/Insert name: alanine dehydrogenase and L-alanine exporter
  Promoter: yibD
  Cloning method: Gibson Cloning
  Sequencing primers: 5′ SL1; 3′ SR2
Terms and licenses: Academic/Nonprofit Terms; Industry Terms: Not Available to Industry
Depositor comments: Please visit https://www.biorxiv.org/content/10.1101/820787v2 for bioRxiv preprint.
How to cite: pHCKan-yibDp-ald*-alaE was a gift from Michael Lynch (Addgene plasmid # 134939 ; http://n2t.net/addgene:134939 ; RRID:Addgene_134939)
